>Addgene plasmid #89333 | pSG424 ELKC | addgene full sequence | sequence record 176434 | Addgene NGS Result
TGAGCTATTCCAGAAGTAGTGAAGAGGCTTTTTTGGAGGAGATCTAAGCTTGAAGCAAGCCTCCTGAAAG
ATGAAGCTACTGTCTTCTATCGAACAAGCATGCGATATTTGCCGACTTAAAAAGCTCAAGTGCTCCAAAG
AAAAACCGAAGTGCGCCAAGTGTCTGAAGAACAACTGGGAGTGTCGCTACTCTCCCAAAACCAAAAGGTC
TCCGCTGACTAGGGCACATCTGACAGAAGTGGAATCAAGGCTAGAAAGACTGGAACAGCTATTTCTACTG
ATTTTTCCTCGAGAAGACCTTGACATGATTTTGAAAATGGATTCTTTACAGGATATAAAAGCATTGTTAA
CAGGATTATTTGTACAAGATAATGTGAATAAAGATGCCGTCACAGATAGATTGGCTTCAGTGGAGACTGA
TATGCCTCTAACATTGAGACAGCATAGAATAAGTGCGACATCATCATCGGAAGAGAGTAGTAACAAAGGT
CAAAGACAGTTGACTGTATCGCCGGAATTCCCGGGGATCCCCCAGCCGCAGAAGGGCCGGAAGCCCCGGG
ACCTAGAGCTTCCACTCAGCCCGAGCCTGCTAGGTGGGCCGGGACCCGAACGGACCCCAGGATCGGGAAG
TGGCTCCGGCCTCCAGGCTCCGGGGCCGGCGCTGACCCCATCCCTGCTTCCTACGCATACATTGACCCCG
GTGCTGCTGACACCCAGCTCGCTGCCTCCTAGCATTCACTTCTGGAGCACCCTGAGTCCCATTGCGCCCC
GTAGCCCGGCCAAGCTCTCCTTCCAGTTTCCATCCAGTGGCAGCGCCCAGGTGCACATCCCTTCTATCAG
CGTGGATGGCCTCTCGACCCCCGTGGTGCTCTCCCCAGGGCCCCAGAAGCCATGATCTAGAATTCTAGAT
AAGTAATGATCATAATCAGCCATATCACATCTGTAGAGGTTTTACTTGCTTTAAAAAACCTCCCACACCT
CCCCCTGAACCTGAAACATAAAATGAATGCAATTGTTGTTGTTAACTTGTTTATTGCAGCTTATAATGGT
TACAAATAAAGCAATAGCATCACAAATTTCACAAATAAAGCATTTTTTTCACTGCATTCTAGTTGTGGTT
TGTCCAAACTCATCAATGTATCTTATCATGTCTGGATCGATCCTCTACGCCGGACGCATCGTGGCCGGCA
TCACCGGCGCCACAGGTGCGGTTGCTGGCGCCTATATCGCCGACATCACCGATGGGGAAGATCGGGCTCG
CCACTTCGGGCTCATGAGCGCTTGTTTCGGCGTGGGTATGGTGGCAGGCCCCGTGGCCGGGGGACTGTTG
GGCGCCATCTCCTTGCATGCACCATTCCTTGCGGCGGCGGTGCTCAACGGCCTCAACCTACTACTGGGCT
GCTTCCTAATGCAGGAGTCGCATAAGGGAGAGCGTCGATATGCGGTGTGAAATACCGCACAGATGCGTAA
GGAGAAAATACCGCATCAGGCGCTCTTCCGCTTCCTCGCTCACTGACTCGCTGCGCTCGGTCGTTCGGCT
GCGGCGAGCGGTATCAGCTCACTCAAAGGCGGTAATACGGTTATCCACAGAATCAGGGGATAACGCAGGA
AAGAACATGTGAGCAAAAGGCCAGCAAAAGGCCAGGAACCGTAAAAAGGCCGCGTTGCTGGCGTTTTTCC
ATAGGCTCCGCCCCCCTGACGAGCATCACAAAAATCGACGCTCAAGTCAGAGGTGGCGAAACCCGACAGG
ACTATAAAGATACCAGGCGTTTCCCCCTGGAAGCTCCCTCGTGCGCTCTCCTGTTCCGACCCTGCCGCTT
ACCGGATACCTGTCCGCCTTTCTCCCTTCGGGAAGCGTGGCGCTTTCTCATAGCTCACGCTGTAGGTATC
TCAGTTCGGTGTAGGTCGTTCGCTCCAAGCTGGGCTGTGTGCACGAACCCCCCGTTCAGCCCGACCGCTG
CGCCTTATCCGGTAACTATCGTCTTGAGTCCAACCCGGTAAGACACGACTTATCGCCACTGGCAGCAGCC
ACTGGTAACAGGATTAGCAGAGCGAGGTATGTAGGCGGTGCTACAGAGTTCTTGAAGTGGTGGCCTAACT
ACGGCTACACTAGAAGGACAGTATTTGGTATCTGCGCTCTGCTGAAGCCAGTTACCTTCGGAAAAAGAGT
TGGTAGCTCTTGATCCGGCAAACAAACCACCGCTGGTAGCGGTGGTTTTTTTGTTTGCAAGCAGCAGATT
ACGCGCAGAAAAAAAGGATCTCAAGAAGATCCTTTGATCTTTTCTACGGGGTCTGACGCTCAGTGGAACG
AAAACTCACGTTAAGGGATTTTGGTCATGAGATTATCAAAAAGGATCTTCACCTAGATCCTTTTAAATTA
AAAATGAAGTTTTAAATCAATCTAAAGTATATATGAGTAAACTTGGTCTGACAGTTACCAATGCTTAATC
AGTGAGGCACCTATCTCAGCGATCTGTCTATTTCGTTCATCCATAGTTGCCTGACTCCCCGTCGTGTAGA
TAACTACGATACGGGAGGGCTTACCATCTGGCCCCAGTGCTGCAATGATACCGCGAGACCCACGCTCACC
GGCTCCAGATTTATCAGCAATAAACCAGCCAGCCGGAAGGGCCGAGCGCAGAAGTGGTCCTGCAACTTTA
TCCGCCTCCATCCAGTCTATTAATTGTTGCCGGGAAGCTAGAGTAAGTAGTTCGCCAGTTAATAGTTTGC
GCAACGTTGTTGCCATTGCTGCAGGCATCGTGGTGTCACGCTCGTCGTTTGGTATGGCTTCATTCAGCTC
CGGTTCCCAACGATCAAGGCGAGTTACATGATCCCCCATGTTGTGCAAAAAAGCGGTTAGCTCCTTCGGT
CCTCCGATCGTTGTCAGAAGTAAGTTGGCCGCAGTGTTATCACTCATGGTTATGGCAGCACTGCATAATT
CTCTTACTGTCATGCCATCCGTAAGATGCTTTTCTGTGACTGGTGAGTACTCAACCAAGTCATTCTGAGA
ATAGTGTATGCGGCGACCGAGTTGCTCTTGCCCGGCGTCAACACGGGATAATACCGCGCCACATAGCAGA
ACTTTAAAAGTGCTCATCATTGGAAAACGTTCTTCGGGGCGAAAACTCTCAAGGATCTTACCGCTGTTGA
GATCCAGTTCGATGTAACCCACTCGTGCACCCAACTGATCTTCAGCATCTTTTACTTTCACCAGCGTTTC
TGGGTGAGCAAAAACAGGAAGGCAAAATGCCGCAAAAAAGGGAATAAGGGCGACACGGAAATGTTGAATA
CTCATACTCTTCCTTTTTCAATATTATTGAAGCATTTATCAGGGTTATTGTCTCATGAGCGGATACATAT
TTGAATGTATTTAGAAAAATAAACAAATAGGGGTTCCGCGCACATTTCCCCGAAAAGTGCCACCTGACCT
TCTGAGGCGGAAAGAACCAGCTGTGGAATGTGTGTCAGTTAGGGTGTGGAAAGTCCCCAGGCTCCCCAGC
AGGCAGAAGTATGCAAAGCATGCATCTCAATTAGTCAGCAAGGAAAGTCCCCAGGCTCCCCAGCAGGCAG
AAGTATGCAAAGCATGCATCTCAATTAGTCAGCAACCATAGTCCCGCCCCTAACTCCGCCCATCCCGCCC
CTAACTCCGCCCAGTTCCGCCCATTCTCCGCCCCATGGCTGACTAATTTTTTTTATTTATGCAGAGGCCG
AGGCCGCCTCGGCCTC
Features (pLannotate 1.2.2; 10 found; start..end, strand, type, name):
     71..511     +  CDS            GAL4 DNA binding domain: DNA binding domain of the GAL4 transcriptional activator; Saccharomyces cerevisiae GAL4 (truncated)
    509..892     +  CDS            ELK1 (fragment): ELK1_HUMAN - Experimental evidence at protein level: Swiss-Prot protein existence level 1. Transcription factor that binds to purine-rich DNA sequences. Forms a ternary complex with SRF and the ETS and SRF motifs of the serum response element (SRE) on the promoter region of immediate early genes such as FOS and IER2. Induces target gene transcription upon JNK- signaling pathway stimulation (By similarity). From Homo sapiens (Human).
    916..1001    +  CDS            large T antigen (fragment): large T antigen from SV40 (simian virus 40)
   1024..1158    +  polyA_signal   SV40 poly(A) signal: SV40 polyadenylation signal
   1159..1438    +  CDS            TcR (fragment): tetracycline efflux protein; tet; confers resistance to tetracycline
   1438..1490    +  misc_feature   bom (fragment): basis of mobility region from pBR322
   1676..2264    -  rep_origin     ori: high-copy-number ColE1/pMB1/pBR322/pUC origin of replication
   2435..3295    -  CDS            AmpR: β-lactamase; bla; confers resistance to ampicillin, carbenicillin, and related antibiotics
   3296..3400    -  promoter       AmpR promoter: bla
   3432..39      +  promoter       SV40 promoter (across the origin): SV40 enhancer and early promoter
