[The description below was written by a language model from this plasmid's Addgene catalogue record and pLannotate feature annotations shown in this document.]
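Description:
pSG424 ELKC is a mammalian expression plasmid built on the pSG424 backbone. It encodes a fusion of the yeast GAL4 DNA-binding domain to the C-terminal region of human ELK1 (residues 307-428). The roughly 365 bp ELK1 fragment was inserted between BamHI and XbaI sites, both retained, placing it directly downstream of and in frame with the backbone-encoded GAL4 domain, which forms the N-terminal part of the fusion. Transcription is driven by the SV40 enhancer and early promoter and ends at an SV40 polyadenylation signal. A short fragment of SV40 large T antigen coding sequence lies between the insert and the poly(A) signal, probably carried over with the SV40 3' region. In bacteria the plasmid replicates from a high-copy ColE1/pMB1-type origin and is selected with ampicillin through the bla gene and its own promoter. Partial tetracycline-resistance and bom sequences are nonfunctional remnants of its pBR322 ancestry. No mammalian selection marker is annotated, so the plasmid is best suited to transient transfection.

GAL4 fusions of this kind isolate a protein's transcriptional activation function from its native DNA binding. The GAL4 domain tethers the ELK1 C-terminal region to a co-transfected reporter carrying GAL4 binding sites, so reporter output reflects the activity of that region alone. The associated publication concerns integration of MAP kinase signalling pathways at the serum response element, which fits use of this plasmid to measure kinase-dependent activation of ELK1. The catalogue lists a total size of 3,517 bp, whereas the sequenced record is 3,726 nt. The record does not explain the difference.
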