Addgene plasmid #89333: pSG424 ELKC
Purpose: ELK1 encoding amino acid 307-428. Cloning sites BamHI and Xba I. Size 365bp
Depositing lab: Roger Davis. Depositing organization: University of Massachusetts, Worcester. Publication: Integration of MAP kinase signal transduction pathways at the serum response element. Whitmarsh AJ, Shore P, Sharrocks AD, Davis RJ. Science. 1995 Jul 21. 269(5222):403-7. 10.1126/science.7618106 PubMed 7618106.
Backbone
  Vector backbone: pSG424
  Backbone size w/o insert (bp): 3396
  Total vector size (bp): 3517
  Vector type: Mammalian Expression
Growth in bacteria
  Bacterial resistance: Ampicillin, 100 μg/mL
  Growth temperature: 37°C
  Growth strain: DH5alpha
  Copy number: Unknown
Gene/Insert
  Gene/Insert name: ELK1 (alt name: ELK1, ETS transcription factor)
  Species: H. sapiens (human)
  Insert size (bp): 365
  Mutation: ELK1 residues 307-428
  GenBank ID: NC_000023.11
  Entrez Gene: ELK1
  Tag / fusion protein: Gal 4 (N terminal on backbone)
  Cloning method: Restriction Enzyme; 5′ cloning site BamHI (not destroyed); 3′ cloning site Xba I (not destroyed)
  Sequencing primers: 5′ SV40pro_F_primer; 3′ pBRrevBam_primer
Resource information
  A portion of this plasmid was derived from a plasmid made by: R. Marais, J. Wynne, R. Treisman, Cell 73, 381
Terms and licenses: Academic/Nonprofit Terms; Industry Terms: Not Available to Industry
How to cite: pSG424 ELKC was a gift from Roger Davis (Addgene plasmid # 89333 ; http://n2t.net/addgene:89333 ; RRID:Addgene_89333)
